>Addgene plasmid #116626 | pHAGE-PTEN-L325R | addgene full sequence | sequence record 243209 | Addgene NGS Result
TGGAAGGGCTAATTCACTCCCAAAGAAGACAAGATATCCTTGATCTGTGGATCTACCACACACAAGGCTA
CTTCCCTGATTAGCAGAACTACACACCAGGGCCAGGGGTCAGATATCCACTGACCTTTGGATGGTGCTAC
AAGCTAGTACCAGTTGAGCCAGATAAGGTAGAAGAGGCCAATAAAGGAGAGAACACCAGCTTGTTACACC
CTGTGAGCCTGCATGGGATGGATGACCCGGAGAGAGAAGTGTTAGAGTGGAGGTTTGACAGCCGCCTAGC
ATTTCATCACGTGGCCCGAGAGCTGCATCCGGAGTACTTCAAGAACTGCTGATATCGAGCTTGCTACAAG
GGACTTTCCGCTGGGGACTTTCCAGGGAGGCGTGGCCTGGGCGGGACTGGGGAGTGGCGAGCCCTCAGAT
CCTGCATATAAGCAGCTGCTTTTTGCCTGTACTGGGTCTCTCTGGTTAGACCAGATCTGAGCCTGGGAGC
TCTCTGGCTAACTAGGGAACCCACTGCTTAAGCCTCAATAAAGCTTGCCTTGAGTGCTTCAAGTAGTGTG
TGCCCGTCTGTTGTGTGACTCTGGTAACTAGAGATCCCTCAGACCCTTTTAGTCAGTGTGGAAAATCTCT
AGCAGTGGCGCCCGAACAGGGACTTGAAAGCGAAAGGGAAACCAGAGGAGCTCTCTCGACGCAGGACTCG
GCTTGCTGAAGCGCGCACGGCAAGAGGCGAGGGGCGGCGACTGGTGAGTACGCCAAAAATTTTGACTAGC
GGAGGCTAGAAGGAGAGAGATGGGTGCGAGAGCGTCAGTATTAAGCGGGGGAGAATTAGATCGCGATGGG
AAAAAATTCGGTTAAGGCCAGGGGGAAAGAAAAAATATAAATTAAAACATATAGTATGGGCAAGCAGGGA
GCTAGAACGATTCGCAGTTAATCCTGGCCTGTTAGAAACATCAGAAGGCTGTAGACAAATACTGGGACAG
CTACAACCATCCCTTCAGACAGGATCAGAAGAACTTAGATCATTATATAATACAGTAGCAACCCTCTATT
GTGTGCATCAAAGGATAGAGATAAAAGACACCAAGGAAGCTTTAGACAAGATAGAGGAAGAGCAAAACAA
AAGTAAGACCACCGCACAGCAAGCGGCCGGCCGCTGATCTTCAGACCTGGAGGAGGAGATATGAGGGACA
ATTGGAGAAGTGAATTATATAAATATAAAGTAGTAAAAATTGAACCATTAGGAGTAGCACCCACCAAGGC
AAAGAGAAGAGTGGTGCAGAGAGAAAAAAGAGCAGTGGGAATAGGAGCTTTGTTCCTTGGGTTCTTGGGA
GCAGCAGGAAGCACTATGGGCGCAGCGTCAATGACGCTGACGGTACAGGCCAGACAATTATTGTCTGGTA
TAGTGCAGCAGCAGAACAATTTGCTGAGGGCTATTGAGGCGCAACAGCATCTGTTGCAACTCACAGTCTG
GGGCATCAAGCAGCTCCAGGCAAGAATCCTGGCTGTGGAAAGATACCTAAAGGATCAACAGCTCCTGGGG
ATTTGGGGTTGCTCTGGAAAACTCATTTGCACCACTGCTGTGCCTTGGAATGCTAGTTGGAGTAATAAAT
CTCTGGAACAGATTTGGAATCACACGACCTGGATGGAGTGGGACAGAGAAATTAACAATTACACAAGCTT
AATACACTCCTTAATTGAAGAATCGCAAAACCAGCAAGAAAAGAATGAACAAGAATTATTGGAATTAGAT
AAATGGGCAAGTTTGTGGAATTGGTTTAACATAACAAATTGGCTGTGGTATATAAAATTATTCATAATGA
TAGTAGGAGGCTTGGTAGGTTTAAGAATAGTTTTTGCTGTACTTTCTATAGTGAATAGAGTTAGGCAGGG
ATATTCACCATTATCGTTTCAGACCCACCTCCCAACCCCGAGGGGACCCGACAGGCCCGAAGGAATAGAA
GAAGAAGGTGGAGAGAGAGACAGAGACAGATCCATTCGATTAGTGAACGGATCTCGACGGTATCGCCGAA
TTCACAAATGGCAGTATTCATCCACAATTTTAAAAGAAAAGGGGGGATTGGGGGGTACAGTGCAGGGGAA
AGAATAGTAGACATAATAGCAACAGACATACAAACTAAAGAATTACAAAAACAAATTACAAAAATTCAAA
ATTTTCGGGTTTATTACAGGGACAGCAGAGATCCAGTTTGGACTAGTCGTGAGGCTCCGGTGCCCGTCAG
TGGGCAGAGCGCACATCGCCCACAGTCCCCGAGAAGTTGGGGGGAGGGGTCGGCAATTGAACCGGTGCCT
AGAGAAGGTGGCGCGGGGTAAACTGGGAAAGTGATGTCGTGTACTGGCTCCGCCTTTTTCCCGAGGGTGG
GGGAGAACCGTATATAAGTGCAGTAGTCGCCGTGAACGTTCTTTTTCGCAACGGGTTTGCCGCCAGAACA
CAGGTAAGTGCCGTGTGTGGTTCCCGCGGGCCTGGCCTCTTTACGGGTTATGGCCCTTGCGTGCCTTGAA
TTACTTCCACCTGGCTGCAGTACGTGATTCTTGATCCCGAGCTTCGGGTTGGAAGTGGGTGGGAGAGTTC
GAGGCCTTGCGCTTAAGGAGCCCCTTCGCCTCGTGCTTGAGTTGAGGCCTGGCCTGGGCGCTGGGGCCGC
CGCGTGCGAATCTGGTGGCACCTTCGCGCCTGTCTCGCTGCTTTCGATAAGTCTCTAGCCATTTAAAATT
TTTGATGACCTGCTGCGACGCTTTTTTTCTGGCAAGATAGTCTTGTAAATGCGGGCCAAGATCTGCACAC
TGGTATTTCGGTTTTTGGGGCCGCGGGCGGCGACGGGGCCCGTGCGTCCCAGCGCACATGTTCGGCGAGG
CGGGGCCTGCGAGCGCGGCCACCGAGAATCGGACGGGGGTAGTCTCAAGCTGGCCGGCCTGCTCTGGTGC
CTGGCCTCGCGCCGCCGTGTATCGCCCCGCCCTGGGCGGCAAGGCTGGCCCGGTCGGCACCAGTTGCGTG
AGCGGAAAGATGGCCGCTTCCCGGCCCTGCTGCAGGGAGCTCAAAATGGAGGACGCGGCGCTCGGGAGAG
CGGGCGGGTGAGTCACCCACACAAAGGAAAAGGGCCTTTCCGTCCTCAGCCGTCGCTTCATGTGACTCCA
CGGAGTACCGGGCGCCGTCCAGGCACCTCGATTAGTTCTCGAGCTTTTGGAGTACGTCGTCTTTAGGTTG
GGGGGAGGGGTTTTATGCGATGGAGTTTCCCCACACTGAGTGGGTGGAGACTGAAGTTAGGCCAGCTTGG
CACTTGATGTAATTCTCCTTGGAATTTGCCCTTTTTGAGTTTGGATCTTGGTTCATTCTCAAGCCTCAGA
CAGTGGTTCAAAGTTTTTTTCTTCCATTTCAGGTGTCGTGAAGCGGCCCTGCAGATATCAACAAGTTTGT
ACAAAAAAGCAGGCACCATGACAGCCATCATCAAAGAGATCGTTAGCAGAAACAAAAGGAGATATCAAGA
GGATGGATTCGACTTAGACTTGACCTATATTTATCCAAACATTATTGCTATGGGATTTCCTGCAGAAAGA
CTTGAAGGCGTATACAGGAACAATATTGATGATGTAGTAAGGTTTTTGGATTCAAAGCATAAAAACCATT
ACAAGATATACAATCTTTGTGCTGAAAGACATTATGACACCGCCAAATTTAATTGCAGAGTTGCACAATA
TCCTTTTGAAGACCATAACCCACCACAGCTAGAACTTATCAAACCCTTTTGTGAAGATCTTGACCAATGG
CTAAGTGAAGATGACAATCATGTTGCAGCAATTCACTGTAAAGCTGGAAAGGGACGAACTGGTGTAATGA
TATGTGCATATTTATTACATCGGGGCAAATTTTTAAAGGCACAAGAGGCCCTAGATTTCTATGGGGAAGT
AAGGACCAGAGACAAAAAGGGAGTAACTATTCCCAGTCAGAGGCGCTATGTGTATTATTATAGCTACCTG
TTAAAGAATCATCTGGATTATAGACCAGTGGCACTGTTGTTTCACAAGATGATGTTTGAAACTATTCCAA
TGTTCAGTGGCGGAACTTGCAATCCTCAGTTTGTGGTCTGCCAGCTAAAGGTGAAGATATATTCCTCCAA
TTCAGGACCCACACGACGGGAAGACAAGTTCATGTACTTTGAGTTCCCTCAGCCGTTACCTGTGTGTGGT
GATATCAAAGTAGAGTTCTTCCACAAACAGAACAAGATGCTAAAAAAGGACAAAATGTTTCACTTTTGGG
TAAATACATTCTTCATACCAGGACCAGAGGAAACCTCAGAAAAAGTAGAAAATGGAAGTCTATGTGATCA
AGAAATCGATAGCATTTGCAGTATAGAGCGTGCAGATAATGACAAGGAATATCTAGTACTTACTTTAACA
AAAAATGATCGTGACAAAGCAAATAAAGACAAAGCCAACCGATACTTTTCTCCAAATTTTAAGGTGAAGC
TGTACTTCACAAAAACAGTAGAGGAGCCGTCAAATCCAGAGGCTAGCAGTTCAACTTCTGTAACACCAGA
TGTTAGTGACAATGAACCTGATCATTATAGATATTCTGACACCACTGACTCTGATCCAGAGAATGAACCT
TTTGATGAAGATCAGCATACACAAATTACAAAAGTCTAGAACCCAGCTTTCTTGTACAAAGTGGTGATAT
CCAATTAACCCTCACTAAAGGTTTAAGTGAGTTATAGAAGTAGTACCCTATAGTGAGTCGTATTACCACC
CAACTTTTCTATACAAAGTGGTTGATATCCAGCACAGTGGCGGCCGCTCGAGTCTAGAGGGCCCGCGGTT
CGAAGGTAAGCCTATCCCTAACCCTCTCCTCGGTCTCGATTCTACGCGTACCGGTTAGTAATGAGATCCC
TCCCCCCCCCCTAACGTTACTGGCCGAAGCCGCTTGGAATAAGGCCGGTGTGCGTTTGTCTATATGTTAT
TTTCCACCATATTGCCGTCTTTTGGCAATGTGAGGGCCCGGAAACCTGGCCCTGTCTTCTTGACGAGCAT
TCCTAGGGGTCTTTCCCCTCTCGCCAAAGGAATGCAAGGTCTGTTGAATGTCGTGAAGGAAGCAGTTCCT
CTGGAAGCTTCTTGAAGACAAACAACGTCTGTAGCGACCCTTTGCAGGCAGCGGAACCCCCCACCTGGCG
ACAGGTGCCTCTGCGGCCAAAAGCCACGTGTATAAGATACACCTGCAAAGGCGGCACAACCCCAGTGCCA
CGTTGTGAGTTGGATAGTTGTGGAAAGAGTCAAATGGCTCTCCTCAAGCGTATTCAACAAGGGGCTGAAG
GATGCCCAGAAGGTACCCCATTGTATGGGATCTGATCTGGGGCCTCGGTGCACATGCTTTACATGTGTTT
AGTCGAGGTTAAAAAAACGTCTAGGCCCCCCGAACCACGGGGACGTGGTTTTCCTTTGAAAAACACGATG
ATAATATGGCCACACATATGACCGAGTACAAGCCCACGGTGCGCCTCGCCACCCGCGACGACGTCCCCAG
GGCCGTACGCACCCTCGCCGCCGCGTTCGCCGACTACCCCGCCACGCGCCACACCGTCGATCCGGACCGC
CACATCGAGCGGGTCACCGAGCTGCAAGAACTCTTCCTCACGCGCGTCGGGCTCGACATCGGCAAGGTGT
GGGTCGCGGACGACGGCGCCGCGGTGGCGGTCTGGACCACGCCGGAGAGCGTCGAAGCGGGGGCGGTGTT
CGCCGAGATCGGCCCGCGCATGGCCGAGTTGAGCGGTTCCCGGCTGGCCGCGCAGCAACAGATGGAAGGC
CTCCTGGCGCCGCACCGGCCCAAGGAGCCCGCGTGGTTCCTGGCCACCGTCGGCGTCTCGCCCGACCACC
AGGGCAAGGGTCTGGGCAGCGCCGTCGTGCTCCCCGGAGTGGAGGCGGCCGAGCGCGCCGGGGTGCCCGC
CTTCCTGGAGACCTCCGCGCCCCGCAACCTCCCCTTCTACGAGCGGCTCGGCTTCACCGTCACCGCCGAC
GTCGAGGTGCCCGAAGGACCGCGCACCTGGTGCATGACCCGCAAGCCCGGTGCCTAAATCGATAGATCCT
AATCAACCTCTGGATTACAAAATTTGTGAAAGATTGACTGGTATTCTTAACTATGTTGCTCCTTTTACGC
TATGTGGATACGCTGCTTTAATGCCTTTGTATCATGCTATTGCTTCCCGTATGGCTTTCATTTTCTCCTC
CTTGTATAAATCCTGGTTGCTGTCTCTTTATGAGGAGTTGTGGCCCGTTGTCAGGCAACGTGGCGTGGTG
TGCACTGTGTTTGCTGACGCAACCCCCACTGGTTGGGGCATTGCCACCACCTGTCAGCTCCTTTCCGGGA
CTTTCGCTTTCCCCCTCCCTATTGCCACGGCGGAACTCATCGCCGCCTGCCTTGCCCGCTGCTGGACAGG
GGCTCGGCTGTTGGGCACTGACAATTCCGTGGTGTTGTCGGGGAAATCATCGTCCTTTCCTTGGCTGCTC
GCCTGTGTTGCCACCTGGATTCTGCGCGGGACGTCCTTCTGCTACGTCCCTTCGGCCCTCAATCCAGCGG
ACCTTCCTTCCCGCGGCCTGCTGCCGGCTCTGCGGCCTCTTCCGCGTCTTCGCCTTCGCCCTCAGACGAG
TCGGATCTCCCTTTGGGCCGCCTCCCCGCCTGAGATCCTTTAAGACCAATGACTTACAAGGCAGCTGTAG
ATCTTAGCCACTTTTTAAAAGAAAAGGGGGGACTGGAAGGGCTAATTCACTCCCAACGAAGACAAGATCT
GCTTTTTGCTTGTACTGGGTCTCTCTGGTTAGACCAGATCTGAGCCTGGGAGCTCTCTGGCTAACTAGGG
AACCCACTGCTTAAGCCTCAATAAAGCTTGCCTTGAGTGCTTCAAGTAGTGTGTGCCCGTCTGTTGTGTG
ACTCTGGTAACTAGAGATCCCTCAGACCCTTTTAGTCAGTGTGGAAAATCTCTAGCAGTAGTAGTTCATG
TCATCTTATTATTCAGTATTTATAACTTGCAAAGAAATGAATATCAGAGAGTGAGAGGCCCGGGTTAATT
AAGGAAAGGGCTAGATCATTCTTGAAGACGAAAGGGCCTCGTGATACGCCTATTTTTATAGGTTAATGTC
ATGATAATAATGGTTTCTTAGACGTCAGGTGGCACTTTTCGGGGAAATGTGCGCGGAACCCCTATTTGTT
TATTTTTCTAAATACATTCAAATATGTATCCGCTCATGAGACAATAACCCTGATAAATGCTTCAATAATA
TTGAAAAAGGAAGAGTATGAGTATTCAACATTTCCGTGTCGCCCTTATTCCCTTTTTTGCGGCATTTTGC
CTTCCTGTTTTTGCTCACCCAGAAACGCTGGTGAAAGTAAAAGATGCTGAAGATCAGTTGGGTGCACGAG
TGGGTTACATCGAACTGGATCTCAACAGCGGTAAGATCCTTGAGAGTTTTCGCCCCGAAGAACGTTTTCC
AATGATGAGCACTTTTAAAGTTCTGCTATGTGGCGCGGTATTATCCCGTGTTGACGCCGGGCAAGAGCAA
CTCGGTCGCCGCATACACTATTCTCAGAATGACTTGGTTGAGTACTCACCAGTCACAGAAAAGCATCTTA
CGGATGGCATGACAGTAAGAGAATTATGCAGTGCTGCCATAACCATGAGTGATAACACTGCGGCCAACTT
ACTTCTGACAACGATCGGAGGACCGAAGGAGCTAACCGCTTTTTTGCACAACATGGGGGATCATGTAACT
CGCCTTGATCGTTGGGAACCGGAGCTGAATGAAGCCATACCAAACGACGAGCGTGACACCACGATGCCTG
TAGCAATGGCAACAACGTTGCGCAAACTATTAACTGGCGAACTACTTACTCTAGCTTCCCGGCAACAATT
AATAGACTGGATGGAGGCGGATAAAGTTGCAGGACCACTTCTGCGCTCGGCCCTTCCGGCTGGCTGGTTT
ATTGCTGATAAATCTGGAGCCGGTGAGCGTGGGTCTCGCGGTATCATTGCAGCACTGGGGCCAGATGGTA
AGCCCTCCCGTATCGTAGTTATCTACACGACGGGGAGTCAGGCAACTATGGATGAACGAAATAGACAGAT
CGCTGAGATAGGTGCCTCACTGATTAAGCATTGGTAACTGTCAGACCAAGTTTACTCATATATACTTTAG
ATTGATTTAAAACTTCATTTTTAATTTAAAAGGATCTAGGTGAAGATCCTTTTTGATAATCTCATGACCA
AAATCCCTTAACGTGAGTTTTCGTTCCACTGAGCGTCAGACCCCGTAGAAAAGATCAAAGGATCTTCTTG
AGATCCTTTTTTTCTGCGCGTAATCTGCTGCTTGCAAACAAAAAAACCACCGCTACCAGCGGTGGTTTGT
TTGCCGGATCAAGAGCTACCAACTCTTTTTCCGAAGGTAACTGGCTTCAGCAGAGCGCAGATACCAAATA
CTGTTCTTCTAGTGTAGCCGTAGTTAGGCCACCACTTCAAGAACTCTGTAGCACCGCCTACATACCTCGC
TCTGCTAATCCTGTTACCAGTGGCTGCTGCCAGTGGCGATAAGTCGTGTCTTACCGGGTTGGACTCAAGA
CGATAGTTACCGGATAAGGCGCAGCGGTCGGGCTGAACGGGGGGTTCGTGCACACAGCCCAGCTTGGAGC
GAACGACCTACACCGAACTGAGATACCTACAGCGTGAGCTATGAGAAAGCGCCACGCTTCCCGAAGGGAG
AAAGGCGGACAGGTATCCGGTAAGCGGCAGGGTCGGAACAGGAGAGCGCACGAGGGAGCTTCCAGGGGGA
AACGCCTGGTATCTTTATAGTCCTGTCGGGTTTCGCCACCTCTGACTTGAGCGTCGATTTTTGTGATGCT
CGTCAGGGGGGCGGAGCCTATGGAAAAACGCCAGCAACGCGGCCTTTTTACGGTTCCTGGCCTTTTGCTG
GCCTTTTGCTCACATGTTCTTTCCTGCGTTATCCCCTGATTCTGTGGATAACCGTATTACCGCCTTTGAG
TGAGCTGATACCGCTCGCCGCAGCCGAACGACCGAGCGCAGCGAGTCAGTGAGCGAGGAAGCGGAAGAGC
GCCCAATACGCAAACCGCCTCTCCCCGCGCGTTGGCCGATTCATTAATGCAGCAAGCTCATGGCTGACTA
ATTTTTTTTATTTATGCAGAGGCCGAGGCCGCCTCGGCCTCTGAGCTATTCCAGAAGTAGTGAGGAGGCT
TTTTTGGAGGCCTAGGCTTTTGCAAAAAGCTCCCCGTGGCACGACAGGTTTCCCGACTGGAAAGCGGGCA
GTGAGCGCAACGCAATTAATGTGAGTTAGCTCACTCATTAGGCACCCCAGGCTTTACACTTTATGCTTCC
GGCTCGTATGTTGTGTGGAATTGTGAGCGGATAACAATTTCACACAGGAAACAGCTATGACATGATTACG
AATTTCACAAATAAAGCATTTTTTTCACTGCATTCTAGTTGTGGTTTGTCCAAACTCATCAATGTATCTT
ATCATGTCTGGATCAACTGGATAACTCAAGCTAACCAAAATCATCCCAAACTTCCCACCCCATACCCTAT
TACCACTGCCAATTACCTGTGGTTTCATTTACTCTAAACCTGTGATTCCTCTGAATTATTTTCATTTTAA
AGAAATTGTATTTGTTAAATATGTACTACAAACTTAGTAGT
Features (pLannotate 1.2.2; 30 found; start..end, strand, type, name):
    377..634     +  LTR            5' LTR (truncated): truncated 5' long terminal repeat (LTR) from HIV-1
    681..806     +  misc_feature   HIV-1 Ψ: packaging signal of human immunodeficiency virus type 1
    790..1128    +  CDS            HIV-1 gag (fragment): gag protein from human immunodeficiency virus 1; gag
   1303..1536    +  misc_feature   RRE: The Rev response element (RRE) of HIV-1 allows for Rev-dependent mRNA export from the nucleus to the cytoplasm.
   1913..2013    +  CDS            Rev (fragment): human immunodeficiency virus 1 (HIV-1) Rev protein; rev; enhances nuclear export of unspliced and incompletely spliced viral mRNAs
   2058..2175    +  misc_feature   cPPT/CTS: central polypurine tract and central termination sequence of HIV-1
   2223..3401    +  promoter       EF-1α promoter: strong constitutive promoter for human elongation factor EF-1α
   3422..3442    +  protein_bind   attB1: mutant version of attB; core recombination site for the Gateway® BP reaction BP Clonase™
   3448..4656    +  CDS            PTEN: PTEN_HUMAN - Also known as MMAC1, TEP1. Experimental evidence at protein level: Swiss-Prot protein existence level 1. [Isoform alpha]: Functional kinase, like isoform 1 it antagonizes the PI3K-AKT/PKB signaling pathway. Plays a role in mitochondrial energetic metabolism by promoting COX activity and ATP production, via collaboration with isoform 1 in increasing protein levels of PINK1. From Homo sapiens (Human).
   4661..4685    -  protein_bind   attB2: mutant version of attB; recombination site for the Gateway® BP reaction BP Clonase™
   4693..4711    +  promoter       T3 promoter: promoter for bacteriophage T3 RNA polymerase
   4737..4755    -  promoter       T7 promoter: promoter for bacteriophage T7 RNA polymerase
   4761..4779    -  protein_bind   attB4 (fragment): mutant version of attB; core recombination site for the Gateway® BP reaction BP Clonase™
   4835..4876    +  CDS            V5 tag: epitope tag from simian virus 5
   5002..5464    +  misc_feature   IRES: internal ribosome entry site (IRES) of the encephalomyocarditis virus (EMCV)
   5478..6075    +  CDS            PuroR (fragment): puromycin N-acetyltransferase; pac from Streptomyces; confers resistance to puromycin
   6091..6679    +  misc_feature   WPRE: woodchuck hepatitis virus posttranscriptional regulatory element
   6687..6752    +  CDS            nef (fragment): NEF_HV1Z2 - Experimental evidence at protein level: Swiss-Prot protein existence level 1. Extracellular Nef protein targets CD4(+) T-lymphocytes for apoptosis by interacting with CXCR4 surface receptors. From Human immunodeficiency virus type 1 group M subtype D (isolate Z2/CDC-Z34) (HIV-1).
   6754..6987    +  LTR            3' LTR (ΔU3): self-inactivating 3' long terminal repeat (LTR) from HIV-1
   7192..7296    +  promoter       AmpR promoter: bla
   7297..8157    +  CDS            AmpR: β-lactamase; bla; confers resistance to ampicillin, carbenicillin, and related antibiotics
   8328..8916    +  rep_origin     ori: high-copy-number ColE1/pMB1/pBR322/pUC origin of replication
   9099..9153    +  CDS            lacI (fragment): lac repressor; lacI; The lac repressor binds to the lac operator to inhibit transcription in E. coli. This inhibition can be relieved by adding lactose or isopropyl-β-D-thiogalactopyranoside (IPTG).
   9159..9252    +  rep_origin     SV40 ori (fragment): SV40 origin of replication
   9277..9314    +  CDS            lacI (fragment): lac repressor; lacI; The lac repressor binds to the lac operator to inhibit transcription in E. coli. This inhibition can be relieved by adding lactose or isopropyl-β-D-thiogalactopyranoside (IPTG).
   9327..9348    +  protein_bind   CAP binding site: CAP binding activates transcription in the presence of cAMP. E. coli catabolite activator protein
   9363..9393    +  promoter       lac promoter: promoter for the E. coli lac operon
   9401..9417    +  protein_bind   lac operator: The lac repressor binds to the lac operator to inhibit transcription in E. coli. This inhibition can be relieved by adding lactose or isopropyl-β-D-thiogalactopyranoside (IPTG). lac repressor encoded by lacI
   9451..9534    +  polyA_signal   SV40 poly(A) signal (fragment): SV40 polyadenylation signal
   9701..329     +  CDS            nef (fragment) (across the origin): NEF_HV1BR - Experimental evidence at protein level: Swiss-Prot protein existence level 1. Extracellular Nef protein targets CD4(+) T-lymphocytes for apoptosis by interacting with CXCR4 surface receptors (PubMed:14990729). From Human immunodeficiency virus type 1 group M subtype B (isolate BRU/LAI) (HIV-1).
