[The description below was written by a language model from this plasmid's Addgene catalogue record and pLannotate feature annotations shown in this document.]
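Description:
pHAGE-PTEN-L325R is an HIV-1-based lentiviral expression plasmid built on the pHAGE backbone and carrying human PTEN with the L325R substitution. In bacteria it is maintained through a high-copy ColE1/pUC-type origin and selected with ampicillin via the β-lactamase gene. The viral portion has the usual transfer-vector elements: a truncated 5' LTR, the Ψ packaging signal with a partial gag sequence, the Rev response element for Rev-dependent export of the genomic RNA, the cPPT/CTS, and a ΔU3 self-inactivating 3' LTR. Because the structural and enzymatic viral genes are absent, these functions must be supplied in trans to make particles.

Between the LTRs, the constitutive human EF-1α promoter drives the PTEN open reading frame, which is flanked by attB1 and attB2 sites consistent with the recorded Gateway cloning. Downstream lie short T3 and T7 promoter sequences, a partial attB4 site and a V5 epitope tag. The V5 tag is separated from the PTEN coding sequence, and the record does not indicate whether it is fused in frame to the protein. An EMCV IRES then directs translation of puromycin N-acetyltransferase from the same transcript, so transduced mammalian cells can be selected with puromycin, and a WPRE enhances transcript expression. The remaining lac, SV40 and nef fragments appear to be backbone remnants.

The construct's stated purpose is lentiviral expression of PTEN L325R. It comes from a study on systematic functional annotation of somatic cancer mutations, suggesting use in comparing this variant of the PI3K-AKT pathway antagonist with other alleles in stably transduced cells.
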