Addgene plasmid #116626: pHAGE-PTEN-L325R
Purpose: Lentiviral expression of PTEN L325R
Depositing lab: Gordon Mills & Kenneth Scott. Depositing organization: Baylor College of Medicine. Publication: Systematic Functional Annotation of Somatic Mutations in Cancer. Ng PK, Li J, Jeong KJ, Shao S, Chen H, Tsang YH, Sengupta S, Wang Z, Bhavana VH, Tran R, Soewito S, Minussi DC, Moreno D, Kong K, Dogruluk T, Lu H, Gao J, Tokheim C, Zhou DC, Johnson AM, Zeng J, Ip CKM, Ju Z, Wester M, Yu S, Li Y, Vellano CP, Schultz N, Karchin R, Ding L, Lu Y, Cheung LWT, Chen K, Shaw KR, Meric-Bernstam F, Scott KL, Yi S, Sahni N, Liang H, Mills GB. Cancer Cell. 2018 Mar 12;33(3):450-462.e10. doi: 10.1016/j.ccell.2018.01.021. PubMed 29533785.
Backbone
  Vector backbone: pHAGE
  Vector type: Lentiviral
Growth in bacteria
  Bacterial resistance: Ampicillin, 100 μg/mL
  Growth temperature: 37°C
  Growth strain: Stbl3
  Copy number: High Copy
Gene/Insert
  Gene/Insert name: PTEN
  Species: H. sapiens (human)
  Mutation: L325R
  Entrez Gene: PTEN (a.k.a. 10q23del, BZS, CWS1, DEC, GLM2, MHAM, MMAC1, PTEN1, PTENbeta, PTENgama, TEP1)
  Cloning method: Gateway Cloning
Terms and licenses: Academic/Nonprofit Terms; Industry Terms: Not Available to Industry
How to cite: pHAGE-PTEN-L325R was a gift from Gordon Mills & Kenneth Scott (Addgene plasmid # 116626 ; http://n2t.net/addgene:116626 ; RRID:Addgene_116626)
