>Addgene plasmid #116626 | pHAGE-PTEN-L325R | depositor partial sequence | sequence record 219501 | insert
ATGACAGCCATCATCAAAGAGATCGTTAGCAGAAACAAAAGGAGATATCAAGAGGATGGATTCGACTTAG
ACTTGACCTATATTTATCCAAACATTATTGCTATGGGATTTCCTGCAGAAAGACTTGAAGGCGTATACAG
GAACAATATTGATGATGTAGTAAGGTTTTTGGATTCAAAGCATAAAAACCATTACAAGATATACAATCTT
TGTGCTGAAAGACATTATGACACCGCCAAATTTAATTGCAGAGTTGCACAATATCCTTTTGAAGACCATA
ACCCACCACAGCTAGAACTTATCAAACCCTTTTGTGAAGATCTTGACCAATGGCTAAGTGAAGATGACAA
TCATGTTGCAGCAATTCACTGTAAAGCTGGAAAGGGACGAACTGGTGTAATGATATGTGCATATTTATTA
CATCGGGGCAAATTTTTAAAGGCACAAGAGGCCCTAGATTTCTATGGGGAAGTAAGGACCAGAGACAAAA
AGGGAGTAACTATTCCCAGTCAGAGGCGCTATGTGTATTATTATAGCTACCTGTTAAAGAATCATCTGGA
TTATAGACCAGTGGCACTGTTGTTTCACAAGATGATGTTTGAAACTATTCCAATGTTCAGTGGCGGAACT
TGCAATCCTCAGTTTGTGGTCTGCCAGCTAAAGGTGAAGATATATTCCTCCAATTCAGGACCCACACGAC
GGGAAGACAAGTTCATGTACTTTGAGTTCCCTCAGCCGTTACCTGTGTGTGGTGATATCAAAGTAGAGTT
CTTCCACAAACAGAACAAGATGCTAAAAAAGGACAAAATGTTTCACTTTTGGGTAAATACATTCTTCATA
CCAGGACCAGAGGAAACCTCAGAAAAAGTAGAAAATGGAAGTCTATGTGATCAAGAAATCGATAGCATTT
GCAGTATAGAGCGTGCAGATAATGACAAGGAATATCTAGTACTTACTTTAACAAAAAATGATCGTGACAA
AGCAAATAAAGACAAAGCCAACCGATACTTTTCTCCAAATTTTAAGGTGAAGCTGTACTTCACAAAAACA
GTAGAGGAGCCGTCAAATCCAGAGGCTAGCAGTTCAACTTCTGTAACACCAGATGTTAGTGACAATGAAC
CTGATCATTATAGATATTCTGACACCACTGACTCTGATCCAGAGAATGAACCTTTTGATGAAGATCAGCA
TACACAAATTACAAAAGTCTGA
